>Addgene plasmid #162714 | pBa.GFP-myosin Vb tail 1436-1846 | addgene full sequence | sequence record 319418 | Addgene NGS Result
TTCAAGGGGACCGCAGGACCACCTCGGGGGTGGGGGGAGGGCTGCACACGCGGACCCCGCTCCCCCTCCC
CAACAAAGCACTGTGGAATCAAAAAGGGGGGAGGGGGGATGGAGGGGCGCGTCACACCCCCGCCCCACAC
CCTCACCTCGAGGTGAGCCCCACGTTCTGCTTCACTCTCCCCATCTCCCCCCCCTCCCCACCCCCAATTT
TGTATTTATTTATTTTTTAATTATTTTGTGCAGCGATGGGGGSGGGGGGGGGGGGGGCGCGCGCCAGGCG
GGGCGGGGCGGGGCGAGGGGCGGGGCGGGGCGAGGCGGAGAGGTGCGGCGGCAGCCAATCAGAGCGGCGC
GCTCCGAAAGTTTCCTTTTATGGCGAGGCGGCGGCGGCGGCGGCCCTATAAAAAGCGAAGCGCGCGGCGG
GCGGGAGTCGCTGCGCGCTGCCTTCGCCCCGTGCCCCGCTCCGCCGCCGCCTCGCGCCGCCCGCCCCGGC
TCTGACTGACCGCGTTACTCCCACAGGTGAGCGGGCGGGACGGCCCTTCTCCTCCGGGCTGTAATTAGCG
CTTGGTTTAATGACGGCTCGTTTCTTTTCTGTGGCTGCGTGAAAGCCTTAAAGGGCTCCGGGAGGGCCCT
TTGTGCGGGGGGGAGCGGCTCGGGGGGTGCGTGCGTGTGTGTGTGCGTGGGGAGCGCCGCGTGCGGCTCC
GCGCTGCCCGGCGGCTGTGAGCGCTGCGGGCGCGGCGCGGGGCTTTGTGCGCTCCGCAGTGTGCGCGAGG
GGAGCGCGGCCGGGGGCGGTGCCCCGCGGTGCGGGGGGGGCTGCGAGGGGAACAAAGGCTGCGTGCGGGG
TGTGTGCGTGGGGGGGTGAGCAGGGGGTGTGGGCGCGGCGGTCGGGCTGTAACCCCCCCCTGCACCCCCC
TCCCCGAGTTGCTGAGCACGGCCCGGCTTCGGGTGCGGGGCTCCGTGCGGGGCGTGGCGCGGGGCTCGCC
GTGCCGGGCGGGGGGTGGCGGCAGGTGGGGGTGCCGGGCGGGGCGGGGCCGCCTCGGGCCGGGGAGGGCT
CGGGGGAGGGGCGCGGCGGCCCCCGGAGCGCCGGCGGCTGTCGAGGCGCGGCGAGCCGCAGCCATTGCCT
TTTATGGTAATCGTGCGAGAGGGCGCAGGGACTTCCTTTGTCCCAAATCTGTGCGGAGCCGAAATCTGGG
AGGCGCCGCCGCACCCCCTCTAGCGGGCGCGGGGCGAAGCGGTGCGGCGCCGGCAGGAAGGAAATGGGCG
GGGAGGGCCTTCGTGCGTCGCCGCGCCGCCGTCCCCTTCTCCATCTCCAGCCTCGGGGCTGTCCGCAGGG
GGACGGCTGCCTTCGGGGGGGACGGGGCAGGGCGGGGTTCGGCTTCTGGCGTGTGACCGGCGGGGTTTAT
ATCTTCCCTTCTCTGTTCCTCCGCAGCCCCCAAGCTTGGCGCGCCTAGGCCTACCATGGTGAGCAAGGGC
GGGGAGCTGTTCACCGGGGTGGTGCCCATCCTGGTCGAGCTGGACGGCGACGTAAACGGCCACAAGTTCA
GCGTGTCCGGCGAGGGCGAGGGCGATGCCACCTACGGCAAGCTGACCCTGAAGTTCATCTGCACCACCGG
CAAGCTGCCCGTGCCCTGGCCCACCCTCGTGACCACCCTGACCTACGGCGTGCAGTGCTTCAGCCGCTAC
CCCGACCACATGAAGCAGCACGACTTCTTCAAGTCCGCCATGCCCGAAGGCTACGTCCAGGAGCGCACCA
TCTTCTTCAAGGACGACGGCAACTACAAGACCCGCGCCGAGGTGAAGTTCGAGGGCGACACCCTGGTGAA
CCGCATCGAGCTGAAGGGCATCGACTTCAAGGAGGACGGCAACATCCTGGGGCACAAGCTGGAGTACAAC
TACAACAGCCACAACGTCTATATCATGGCCGACAAGCAGAAGAACGGCATCAAGGTGAACTTCAAGATCC
GCCACAACATCGAGGACGGCAGCGTGCAGCTCGCCGACCACTACCAGCAGAACACCCCCATCGGCGACGG
CCCCGTGCTGCTGCCCGACAACCACTACCTGAGCACCCAGTCCGCCCTGAGCAAAGACCCCAACGAGAAG
CGCGATCACATGGTCCTGCTGGAGTTCGTGACCGCCGCCGGGATCACTCTCGGCATGGACGAGCTGTACA
AGTCCGGACTCAGATCTCGAGAAGCCCAGGCATTGGCACAGAGTGACAGGAGGCACCATGAACTCACAAG
ACAGGTCACGGTCCAACGAAAAGAGAAGGACTTCCAAGGCATGCTGGAGTACCACAAAGAGGACGAGGCA
CTCCTTATCCGGAACCTGGTGACAGACCTGAAGCCCCAGATGCTGTCGGGCACCGTGCCCTGTCTGCCTG
CATACATACTCTACATGTGCATCAGGCACGCGGACTACACCAACGATGACCTCAAGGTGCACTCGTTGCT
GAGCTCCACCATCAATGGCATTAAGAAAGTCCTCAAGAAGCACAATGAGGACTTTGAGATGACGTCATTC
TGGTTATCCAACACCTGCCGCCTCCTTCACTGTTTGAAGCAGTACAGTGGGGATGAGGGTTTCATGACAC
AGAACACGGCGAAGCAGAATGAGCACTGTCTCAAGAACTTTGACCTCACTGAATACCGTCAGGTGCTAAG
TGACCTTTCCATTCAGATCTATCAGCAACTCATTAAAATTGCTGAGGGCCTGCTACAGCCTATGATAGTT
TCTGCCATGCTGGAAAATGAGAGTATCCAGGGGCTGTCAGGGGTGAGGCCAACTGGCTACCGGAAGCGCT
CGTCCAGCATGGTGGACGGAGAAAATTCGTATTGCCTGGAGGCCATCATCCGCCAGATGAATTTCTTTCA
TACAGTCCTGTGTGACCAGGGCCTGGACCCTGAGATTATCCTGCAGGTGTTCAAACAGCTTTTCTACATG
ATCAATGCGGTGACTCTTAACAACCTACTCCTGCGGAAAGATGCCTGCTCCTGGAGCACCGGCATGCAAC
TCAGGTACAACATAAGTCAACTCGAAGAGTGGCTTCGGGGAAAAAACCTTCAGCAGAGTGGAGCGGTTCA
GACCATGGAGCCCTTGATCCAGGCAGCCCAACTCCTTCAGCTGAAGAAGAAGACCCAGGAGGATGCTGAG
GCCATCTGCTCTCTGTGTACCTCCCTCAGCACCCAGCAGATTGTCAAAATTTTAAACCTCTACACTCCCT
TGAATGAATTTGAAGAACGGGTGACAGTGTCCTTTATACGAACAATCCAGGCTCAGCTACAAGAGAGGAG
TGACCCCCAGCAGCTACTGCTGGACTCCAAACACATGTTTCCTGTTCTGTTTCCATTTAATCCATCTGCT
CTGACCATGGACTCAATCCACATCCCGGCCTGTCTCAATCTGGAGTTCCTCAATGAAGTCTGAGGATGCG
TTGTTTCAAGCCGAATTCTGCAGATATCCAGCACAGTGGCGGCCGCTCGAGTCTAGAGGGCCCGTTTAAA
CCCGCTGATCAGCCTCGAGGCTGATCAGCGGGTTTAAACGGGCCCGGGATCCACCGGATCTAGATAACTG
ATCATAATCAGCCATACCACATTTGTAGAGGTTTTACTTGCTTTAAAAAACCTCCCACACCTCCCCCTGA
ACCTGAAACATAAAATGAATGCAATTGTTGTTGTTAACTTGTTTATTGCAGCTTATAATGGTTACAAATA
AAGCAATAGCATCACAAATTTCACAAATAAAGCATTTTTTTCACTGCATTCTAGTTGTGGTTTGTCCAAA
CTCATCAATGTATCTTATCATGTCTGGATCCCCGGGTACCGAGCTCGAATTCGTAATCATGTCATAGCTG
TTTCCTGTGTGAAATTGTTATCCGCTCACAATTCCACACAACATACGAGCCGGAAGCATAAAGTGTAAAG
CCTGGGGTGCCTAATGAGTGAGCTAACTCACATTAATTGCGTTGCGCTCACTGCCCGCTTTCCAGTCGGG
AAACCTGTCGTGCCAGCTGCATTAATGAATCGGCCAACGCGCGGGGAGAGGCGGTTTGCGTATTGGGCGC
TCTTCCGCTTCCTCGCTCACTGACTCGCTGCGCTCGGTCGTTCGGCTGCGGCGAGCGGTATCAGCTCACT
CAAAGGCGGTAATACGGTTATCCACAGAATCAGGGGATAACGCAGGAAAGAACATGTGAGCAAAAGGCCA
GCAAAAGGCCAGGAACCGTAAAAAGGCCGCGTTGCTGGCGTTTTTCCATAGGCTCCGCCCCCCTGACGAG
CATCACAAAAATCGACGCTCAAGTCAGAGGTGGCGAAACCCGACAGGACTATAAAGATACCAGGCGTTTC
CCCCTGGAAGCTCCCTCGTGCGCTCTCCTGTTCCGACCCTGCCGCTTACCGGATACCTGTCCGCCTTTCT
CCCTTCGGGAAGCGTGGCGCTTTCTCATAGCTCACGCTGTAGGTATCTCAGTTCGGTGTAGGTCGTTCGC
TCCAAGCTGGGCTGTGTGCACGAACCCCCCGTTCAGCCCGACCGCTGCGCCTTATCCGGTAACTATCGTC
TTGAGTCCAACCCGGTAAGACACGACTTATCGCCACTGGCAGCAGCCACTGGTAACAGGATTAGCAGAGC
GAGGTATGTAGGCGGTGCTACAGAGTTCTTGAAGTGGTGGCCTAACTACGGCTACACTAGAAGAACAGTA
TTTGGTATCTGCGCTCTGCTGAAGCCAGTTACCTTCGGAAAAAGAGTTGGTAGCTCTTGATCCGGCAAAC
AAACCACCGCTGGTAGCGGTGGTTTTTTTGTTTGCAAGCAGCAGATTACGCGCAGAAAAAAAGGATCTCA
AGAAGATCCTTTGATCTTTTCTACGGGGTCTGACGCTCAGTGGAACGAAAACTCACGTTAAGGGATTTTG
GTCATGAGATTATCAAAAAGGATCTTCACCTAGATCCTTTTAAATTAAAAATGAAGTTTTAAATCAATCT
AAAGTATATATGAGTAAACTTGGTCTGACAGTTACCAATGCTTAATCAGTGAGGCACCTATCTCAGCGAT
CTGTCTATTTCGTTCATCCATAGTTGCCTGACTCCCCGTCGTGTAGATAACTACGATACGGGAGGGCTTA
CCATCTGGCCCCAGTGCTGCAATGATACCGCGAGACCCACGCTCACCGGCTCCAGATTTATCAGCAATAA
ACCAGCCAGCCGGAAGGGCCGAGCGCAGAAGTGGTCCTGCAACTTTATCCGCCTCCATCCAGTCTATTAA
TTGTTGCCGGGAAGCTAGAGTAAGTAGTTCGCCAGTTAATAGTTTGCGCAACGTTGTTGCCATTGCTACA
GGCATCGTGGTGTCACGCTCGTCGTTTGGTATGGCTTCATTCAGCTCCGGTTCCCAACGATCAAGGCGAG
TTACATGATCCCCCATGTTGTGCAAAAAAGCGGTTAGCTCCTTCGGTCCTCCGATCGTTGTCAGAAGTAA
GTTGGCCGCAGTGTTATCACTCATGGTTATGGCAGCACTGCATAATTCTCTTACTGTCATGCCATCCGTA
AGATGCTTTTCTGTGACTGGTGAGTACTCAACCAAGTCATTCTGAGAATAGTGTATGCGGCGACCGAGTT
GCTCTTGCCCGGCGTCAATACGGGATAATACCGCGCCACATAGCAGAACTTTAAAAGTGCTCATCATTGG
AAAACGTTCTTCGGGGCGAAAACTCTCAAGGATCTTACCGCTGTTGAGATCCAGTTCGATGTAACCCACT
CGTGCACCCAACTGATCTTCAGCATCTTTTACTTTCACCAGCGTTTCTGGGTGAGCAAAAACAGGAAGGC
AAAATGCCGCAAAAAAGGGAATAAGGGCGACACGGAAATGTTGAATACTCATACTCTTCCTTTTTCAATA
TTATTGAAGCATTTATCAGGGTTATTGTCTCATGAGCGGATACATATTTGAATGTATTTAGAAAAATAAA
CAAATAGGGGTTCCGCGCACATTTCCCCGAAAAGTGCCACCTGACGTCTAAGAAACCATTATTATCATGA
CATTAACCTATAAAAATAGGCGTATCACGAGGCCCTTTCGTCTCGCGCGTTTCGGTGATGACGGTGAAAA
CCTCTGACACATGCAGCTCCCGGAGACGGTCACAGCTTGTCTGTAAGCGGATGCCGGGAGCAGACAAGCC
CGTCAGGGCGCGTCAGCGGGTGTTGGCGGGTGTCGGGGCTGGCTTAACTATGCGGCATCAGAGCAGATTG
TACTGAGAGTGCACCATATGCGGTGTGAAATACCGCACAGATGCGTAAGGAGAAAATACCGCATCAGGCG
CCATTCGCCATTCAGGCTGCGCAACTGTTGGGAAGGGCGATCGGTGCGGGCCTCTTCGCTATTACGCCAG
CTGGCGAAAGGGGGATGTGCTGCAAGGCGATTAAGTTGGGTAACGCCAGGGTTTTCCCAGTCACGACGTT
GTAAAACGACGGCCAGTGCCAAGTTGGGATCTTTGCATTGGCCCACGGCTCTCAGGATGGGGATGCTCCC
CTTCAGCACCCGGTTCCCCTTGGAAACTGATGGTCCTGGCTCTGTGGCATGGCAGTGGCACTGTGAGGAG
CCCCCTACCAGCAGCACACAGTGGGGTTGGCACTGCCACGCTCCGGATGCCGCGCTCTGATCCAACCCCA
TAATCAAGGGAACCCGAATTGCCCCATCATTGCCCCCACCACCCCCATCCTGCCGGGCCCTCACACCCCA
CGCTGCCTTCTGGTGACATTCCCCAGCCCAAACCCACGGCTTCATGGCTACCGCGGGGCATTTCCCATTG
CCGCCCCATTATCAGCTCTGCACACCTCCCGCTGTACCCATGCCTCGTGGCTGCCCTTCTTTGACGTATA
ATCTTCTAATTAATACCCGGCCTTGTCAAAGTGGAGCACAAACGTTAATTAATTCCCCAGCAGGCAGGTA
ATTAACAGTGTGACTCCCTTTTTGCTGCGAGTGGGGCTGATACAGAGAGATGTGGCACTATGGAGCCCAC
GGGGTCCTGGCACTGGGTGCCCACGGAGGTCCCCATGTGCTGCAGTGTCACCGCCTCCGAGGAGACAGTA
TTGTCCCTGCGGTGTCCCTGCAGCTCAGCTCTGTCCACAGGGCCACCTCCAGTTTGGAGGGGACACAATG
CAGCCCCGATGCAACCCATCCTCGCAGCATCCCAGGGACAAAGACCCCACTGCAAGACCGCACACAGGGC
TGGGTCCCGCTCCCCTAATATCTACAGTGCTTCTTGCATGGCCCCTTAATCAATGCAGTTAATCAGCATG
CGCTCATGCACCGCTCTGGAGCTGCAAAGCCCCTCGCAGCGCTGCTCACCAACACCGCGCACCGCCCCGG
CCCAGCCTGCAGCACGCGCTGCAAACAGGAAAGAAACAAAATATTGCCCAAATGTAGGCAAAGGCATTCG
GCTGCCTTGACCTCCGCCGGGCCGGGCCCTGCCTGACTCAGCTCCTTACTCAGCGCTCGCTTCCTCCCTC
CGGCTGCCACCGCCGCAGCGCACACCCTGACAAAGAGTGGCCCTTAACGGGCTCTGAGGTGCACCCAGCA
GTGCACTCAGCAGTCCAAGGGCCGGCCTGGAGGTTTGCACCGCTACGTGCTGACATTAGCATTGAACTTG
GCCCTGGGTAGTGCTGCAGGCCGGGCGGGGTGGGTGTAGAGAGTGCAGCGCGCGTTGCACCCGGTGCCCC
TTCCCCTCCCTTGCATCCCAGCAGGCTGCACCCCAGCACCAGGCCCGTGCATGCATGCTCCTGGTGTTAT
TGCAGCCTGGTGCATGCATGCGTCTTGATGGTGCAGCGCTGTGCATGCATCCTCCTTGGTGTGTAGCAGT
CTAGTGCATGCATACCCCTCGGTGTTATTGCTGCTCTGTGCACGCACGCTCATTGTATCACTTCATCCCA
GTGCATGCACTCACACTGGAGCGATTGCTGCTCGGTGCACGCACACTCATTGTATCACTGCAGCTCAGTG
GCTGCACGCACACCGGTGTTATTGCTGCTCGGTGCGTGCATGCACATCAGTGTCGCTGCAGCTCAGTGCA
TGCACGCTCATTGCCCATCGCTATCCCTGCCTCTCCTGCTGGCGCTCCCCGGGAGGTGAC
Features (pLannotate 1.2.2; 18 found; start..end, strand, type, name):
    148..423     +  promoter       chicken β-actin promoter: No description available
    424..1393    +  intron         chimeric intron: chimera between introns from chicken β-actin and rabbit β-globin
   1456..2173    +  CDS            EGFP (fragment): the original enhanced GFP (Yang et al., 1996) mammalian codon-optimized
   2173..2191    +  misc_feature   MCS (fragment): multiple cloning site
   2194..3420    +  CDS            Myo5b (fragment): MYO5B_RAT - Experimental evidence at protein level: Swiss-Prot protein existence level 1. May be involved in vesicular trafficking via its association with the CART complex. The CART complex is necessary for efficient transferrin receptor recycling but not for EGFR degradation. Required in a complex with RAB11A and RAB11FIP2 for the transport of NPC1L1 to the plasma membrane. Together with RAB11A participates in CFTR trafficking to the plasma membrane and TF (transferrin) recycling in nonpolarized cells. Together with RAB11A and RAB8A participates in epithelial cell polarization. Together with
   3539..3557    +  misc_feature   MCS (fragment): multiple cloning site
   3569..3653    +  CDS            large T antigen (fragment): large T antigen from SV40 (simian virus 40)
   3676..3810    +  polyA_signal   SV40 poly(A) signal: SV40 polyadenylation signal
   3865..3881    -  protein_bind   lac operator: The lac repressor binds to the lac operator to inhibit transcription in E. coli. This inhibition can be relieved by adding lactose or isopropyl-β-D-thiogalactopyranoside (IPTG). lac repressor encoded by lacI
   3889..3919    -  promoter       lac promoter: promoter for the E. coli lac operon
   3934..3955    -  protein_bind   CAP binding site: CAP binding activates transcription in the presence of cAMP. E. coli catabolite activator protein
   3968..4060    -  CDS            lacI (fragment): lac repressor; lacI; The lac repressor binds to the lac operator to inhibit transcription in E. coli. This inhibition can be relieved by adding lactose or isopropyl-β-D-thiogalactopyranoside (IPTG).
   4243..4831    -  rep_origin     ori: high-copy-number ColE1/pMB1/pBR322/pUC origin of replication
   5002..5862    -  CDS            AmpR: β-lactamase; bla; confers resistance to ampicillin, carbenicillin, and related antibiotics
   5863..5967    -  promoter       AmpR promoter: bla
   6062..6097    +  CDS            rop (fragment): Rop protein, which maintains plasmids at low copy number; rop
   6199..6298    +  misc_feature   bom (fragment): basis of mobility region from pBR322
   6304..6458    -  CDS            lacZα (fragment): LacZα fragment of β-galactosidase; lacZ fragment
