[The description below was written by a language model from this plasmid's Addgene catalogue record and pLannotate feature annotations shown in this document.]
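Description:
pBa.GFP-myosin Vb tail 1436-1846 is a mammalian expression plasmid of about 8.1 kb built on the pBeta Actin-GFP backbone. It is propagated in E. coli through a high-copy ColE1/pUC-type origin and selected with ampicillin via the β-lactamase gene and its own promoter. The annotation also picks up short remnants of earlier cloning vectors (lac promoter/operator, lacI, lacZα, rop and bom fragments), which have no evident role in the construct's function. The depositor notes that the pBa backbone is prone to recombination, which is consistent with the use of a recombination-deficient "stable" bacterial strain.

The expression cassette is driven by the chicken β-actin promoter followed by a chimeric chicken β-actin/rabbit β-globin intron, an arrangement that supports strong constitutive transcription and efficient mRNA processing in mammalian cells. Downstream lies EGFP, joined through a short multiple-cloning-site remnant to the C-terminal portion of rat myosin Vb (Myo5b), giving an N-terminally GFP-tagged fusion. The insert is otherwise wild type but lacks the first 1435 residues, so it encodes only the tail segment spanning residues 1436–1846 without the remainder of the heavy chain upstream of that point. The transcript is terminated by an SV40 polyadenylation signal, preceded by a small SV40 large T antigen fragment that is probably carried along with that region. The cloning sites used are not recorded.

The construct allows the myosin Vb tail to be visualised by fluorescence in transfected mammalian cells. The associated work concerns which vesicle populations myosin Va and myosin Vb bind, specifically dendritically polarized vesicles, so the GFP-tagged tail fragment likely serves as a probe for cargo or vesicle association.
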