Addgene plasmid #162714: pBa.GFP-myosin Vb tail 1436-1846
Purpose: Mammalian expression of rat WT Myosin Vb with deletion of the 1435 N-terminal residues
Depositing lab: Marvin Bentley. Publication: A Novel Labeling Strategy Reveals That Myosin Va and Myosin Vb Bind the Same Dendritically Polarized Vesicle Population. Frank M, Citarella CG, Quinones GB, Bentley M. Traffic. 2020 Sep 21. doi: 10.1111/tra.12764. PubMed 32959500.
Backbone
  Vector backbone: pBeta Actin-GFP
  Vector type: Mammalian Expression
Growth in bacteria
  Bacterial resistance: Ampicillin, 100 μg/mL
  Growth temperature: 37°C
  Growth strain: NEB Stable
  Copy number: High Copy
Gene/Insert
  Gene/Insert name: Myosin Vb
  Species: R. norvegicus (rat)
  Mutation: WT with deletion of the 1435 N-terminal residues.
  GenBank ID: NM_017083.1
  Entrez Gene: Myo5b (a.k.a. Myr6)
  Promoter: Chicken Beta actin
  Tag / fusion protein: GFP (N terminal on backbone)
  Cloning method: Restriction Enzyme; 5′ cloning site Unknown (unknown if destroyed); 3′ cloning site Unknown (unknown if destroyed)
Terms and licenses: Academic/Nonprofit Terms; Industry Terms: Not Available to Industry
Depositor comments: pBa vector is AV4 to recombination and should not be grown in fast growing bacteria or cloned using recombination.
How to cite: pBa.GFP-myosin Vb tail 1436-1846 was a gift from Marvin Bentley (Addgene plasmid # 162714 ; http://n2t.net/addgene:162714 ; RRID:Addgene_162714)
